Addgene plasmid #61242: pLentiX2-PURO-shLKB1-Hu
Purpose: Lentivirus expressing shRNA to human LKB1
Depositing lab: Reuben Shaw. Depositing organization: Salk Institute for Biological Studies. Publication: An AMPK-independent signaling pathway downstream of the LKB1 tumor suppressor controls Snail1 and metastatic potential. Goodwin JM, Svensson RU, Lou HJ, Winslow MM, Turk BE, Shaw RJ. Mol Cell. 2014 Aug 7;55(3):436-50. doi: 10.1016/j.molcel.2014.06.021. Epub 2014 Jul 17. PubMed 25042806.
Backbone
  Vector backbone: pLentiX2-PURO
  Backbone manufacturer: Eric Campeau
  Vector type: Lentiviral
  Selectable markers: Puromycin
Growth in bacteria
  Bacterial resistance: Ampicillin, 100 μg/mL
  Growth temperature: 30°C
  Growth strain: Stbl3
  Copy number: High Copy
Gene/Insert
  Gene/Insert name: LKB1 (alt name: STK11)
  gRNA/shRNA sequence: CGAAGAGAAGCAGAAAATG
  Species: H. sapiens (human)
  Entrez Gene: STK11 (a.k.a. LKB1, PJS, hLKB1)
  Cloning method: Gateway Cloning
  Sequencing primers: 5′ H1
Terms and licenses: Academic/Nonprofit Terms; Industry Terms: Not Available to Industry
How to cite: pLentiX2-PURO-shLKB1-Hu was a gift from Reuben Shaw (Addgene plasmid # 61242 ; http://n2t.net/addgene:61242 ; RRID:Addgene_61242)
