[The description below was written by a language model from this plasmid's Addgene catalogue record and pLannotate feature annotations shown in this document.]
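Description:
pLentiX2-PURO-shLKB1-Hu is a third-generation-style HIV-1-derived lentiviral vector for stable knockdown of human LKB1 (STK11) by shRNA. The 7.8 kb plasmid is propagated in E. coli from a high-copy ColE1/pUC origin with ampicillin selection (AmpR). It also carries an f1 origin and an SV40 origin and poly(A) signal outside the viral region. The short hits annotated as RSF ori, lacI, lacZα, gag, Rev and nef are fragments, most plausibly backbone or viral sequence remnants rather than functional genes.

The viral genome is transcribed in packaging cells from an RSV promoter fused to a truncated 5' LTR. It is followed by the Ψ packaging signal, the RRE for Rev-dependent nuclear export, and the cPPT/CTS. Downstream lie a WPRE and a mouse PGK promoter driving puromycin N-acetyltransferase, which allows transduced mammalian cells to be selected with puromycin.

The shRNA cassette was introduced by Gateway recombination and is flanked by attB1 and attB2 sites. It sits in reverse orientation just upstream of the truncated 3' LTR sequence, after the nef fragment. This placement suggests insertion within the 3' LTR region, in which case the cassette would be duplicated into both LTRs on reverse transcription, though the record does not state this. Transcription is driven by the human H1 RNA polymerase III promoter. A short adjacent match to tet operator sequence hints at an H1/TetO-type promoter, but the record does not describe tetracycline regulation. The hairpin itself is not annotated in the feature table.

According to the record, the construct is used to produce lentivirus expressing an shRNA against human LKB1. The associated work examined signalling downstream of this tumour suppressor kinase in relation to Snail1 and metastatic potential.
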