Features (pLannotate 1.2.2; 31 found; start..end, strand, type, name):
      1..121     +  rep_origin     RSF ori (fragment): Plasmids containing the RSF 1030 origin of replication can be propagated in E. coli cells that contain additional plasmids with compatible origins.
    123..215     +  CDS            lacI (fragment): lac repressor; lacI; The lac repressor binds to the lac operator to inhibit transcription in E. coli. This inhibition can be relieved by adding lactose or isopropyl-β-D-thiogalactopyranoside (IPTG).
    228..249     +  protein_bind   CAP binding site: CAP binding activates transcription in the presence of cAMP. E. coli catabolite activator protein
    264..294     +  promoter       lac promoter: promoter for the E. coli lac operon
    302..318     +  protein_bind   lac operator: The lac repressor binds to the lac operator to inhibit transcription in E. coli. This inhibition can be relieved by adding lactose or isopropyl-β-D-thiogalactopyranoside (IPTG). lac repressor encoded by lacI
    363..381     +  promoter       T3 promoter: promoter for bacteriophage T3 RNA polymerase
    409..635     +  promoter       RSV promoter: Rous sarcoma virus enhancer/promoter
    636..816     +  LTR            5' LTR (truncated): truncated 5' long terminal repeat (LTR) from HIV-1
    863..988     +  misc_feature   HIV-1 Ψ: packaging signal of human immunodeficiency virus type 1
    972..1335    +  CDS            HIV-1 gag (fragment): gag protein from human immunodeficiency virus 1; gag
   1481..1714    +  misc_feature   RRE: The Rev response element (RRE) of HIV-1 allows for Rev-dependent mRNA export from the nucleus to the cytoplasm.
   2091..2191    +  CDS            Rev (fragment): human immunodeficiency virus 1 (HIV-1) Rev protein; rev; enhances nuclear export of unspliced and incompletely spliced viral mRNAs
   2210..2326    +  misc_feature   cPPT/CTS: central polypurine tract and central termination sequence of HIV-1
   2382..2970    +  misc_feature   WPRE: woodchuck hepatitis virus posttranscriptional regulatory element
   2984..3483    +  promoter       PGK promoter: mouse phosphoglycerate kinase 1 promoter
   3504..4103    +  CDS            PuroR: puromycin N-acetyltransferase; pac from Streptomyces alboniger; confers resistance to puromycin
   4171..4287    +  CDS            nef (fragment): NEF_HV1LA - Experimental evidence at protein level: Swiss-Prot protein existence level 1. Extracellular Nef protein targets CD4(+) T-lymphocytes for apoptosis by interacting with CXCR4 surface receptors. From Human immunodeficiency virus type 1 group M subtype B (isolate Lai) (HIV-1).
   4284..4308    +  protein_bind   attB2: mutant version of attB; recombination site for the Gateway® BP reaction BP Clonase™
   4440..4459    -  promoter       PLtetO-1 promoter (fragment): modified phage lambda PL promoter with tet operator sites (Lutz and Bujard, 1997)
   4458..4659    -  promoter       H1 promoter (fragment): human H1 RNA promoter
   4702..4726    -  protein_bind   attB1: mutant version of attB; recombination site for the Gateway® BP reaction BP Clonase™
   4761..4782    +  LTR            5' LTR (fragment): 5' long terminal repeat (LTR) from HIV-1
   4801..4981    +  LTR            5' LTR (truncated): truncated 5' long terminal repeat (LTR) from HIV-1
   5053..5174    +  polyA_signal   SV40 poly(A) signal: SV40 polyadenylation signal
   5214..5349    +  rep_origin     SV40 ori: SV40 origin of replication
   5370..5388    -  promoter       T7 promoter: promoter for bacteriophage T7 RNA polymerase
   5396..5551    +  CDS            lacZα (fragment): LacZα fragment of β-galactosidase; lacZ fragment
   5556..5984    +  rep_origin     f1 ori (sequence partly withheld): f1 bacteriophage origin of replication; arrow indicates direction of (+) strand synthesis
   6037..6141    +  promoter       AmpR promoter: bla
   6142..7002    +  CDS            AmpR: β-lactamase; bla; confers resistance to ampicillin, carbenicillin, and related antibiotics
   7173..7761    +  rep_origin     ori: high-copy-number ColE1/pMB1/pBR322/pUC origin of replication
>Addgene plasmid #61242 | pLentiX2-PURO-shLKB1-Hu | addgene full sequence | sequence record 417219 | Addgene NGS Result
TTCTTTCCTGCGTTATCCCCTGATTCTGTGGATAACCGTATTACCGCCTTTGAGTGAGCTGATACCGCTC
GCCGCAGCCGAACGACCGAGCGCAGCGAGTCAGTGAGCGAGGAAGCGGAAGAGCGCCCAATACGCAAACC
GCCTCTCCCCGCGCGTTGGCCGATTCATTAATGCAGCTGGCACGACAGGTTTCCCGACTGGAAAGCGGGC
AGTGAGCGCAACGCAATTAATGTGAGTTAGCTCACTCATTAGGCACCCCAGGCTTTACACTTTATGCTTC
CGGCTCGTATGTTGTGTGGAATTGTGAGCGGATAACAATTTCACACAGGAAACAGCTATGACCATGATTA
CGCCAAGCGCGCAATTAACCCTCACTAAAGGGAACAAAAGCTGGAGCTGCAAGCTTAATGTAGTCTTATG
CAATACTCTTGTAGTCTTGCAACATGGTAACGATGAGTTAGCAACATGCCTTACAAGGAGAGAAAAAGCA
CCGTGCATGCCGATTGGTGGAAGTAAGGTGGTACGATCGTGCCTTATTAGGAAGGCAACAGACGGGTCTG
ACATGGATTGGACGAACCACTGAATTGCCGCATTGCAGAGATATTGTATTTAAGTGCCTAGCTCGATACA
TAAACGGGTCTCTCTGGTTAGACCAGATCTGAGCCTGGGAGCTCTCTGGCTAACTAGGGAACCCACTGCT
TAAGCCTCAATAAAGCTTGCCTTGAGTGCTTCAAGTAGTGTGTGCCCGTCTGTTGTGTGACTCTGGTAAC
TAGAGATCCCTCAGACCCTTTTAGTCAGTGTGGAAAATCTCTAGCAGTGGCGCCCGAACAGGGACTTGAA
AGCGAAAGGGAAACCAGAGGAGCTCTCTCGACGCAGGACTCGGCTTGCTGAAGCGCGCACGGCAAGAGGC
GAGGGGCGGCGACTGGTGAGTACGCCAAAAATTTTGACTAGCGGAGGCTAGAAGGAGAGAGATGGGTGCG
AGAGCGTCAGTATTAAGCGGGGGAGAATTAGATCGCGATGGGAAAAAATTCGGTTAAGGCCAGGGGGAAA
GAAAAAATATAAATTAAAACATATAGTATGGGCAAGCAGGGAGCTAGAACGATTCGCAGTTAATCCTGGC
CTGTTAGAAACATCAGAAGGCTGTAGACAAATACTGGGACAGCTACAACCATCCCTTCAGACAGGATCAG
AAGAACTTAGATCATTATATAATACAGTAGCAACCCTCTATTGTGTGCATCAAAGGATAGAGATAAAAGA
CACCAAGGAAGCTTTAGACAAGATAGAGGAAGAGCAAAACAAAAGTAAGACCACCGCACAGCAAGCGGCC
GCTGATCTTCAGACCTGGAGGAGGAGATATGAGGGACAATTGGAGAAGTGAATTATATAAATATAAAGTA
GTAAAAATTGAACCATTAGGAGTAGCACCCACCAAGGCAAAGAGAAGAGTGGTGCAGAGAGAAAAAAGAG
CAGTGGGAATAGGAGCTTTGTTCCTTGGGTTCTTGGGAGCAGCAGGAAGCACTATGGGCGCAGCGTCAAT
GACGCTGACGGTACAGGCCAGACAATTATTGTCTGGTATAGTGCAGCAGCAGAACAATTTGCTGAGGGCT
ATTGAGGCGCAACAGCATCTGTTGCAACTCACAGTCTGGGGCATCAAGCAGCTCCAGGCAAGAATCCTGG
CTGTGGAAAGATACCTAAAGGATCAACAGCTCCTGGGGATTTGGGGTTGCTCTGGAAAACTCATTTGCAC
CACTGCTGTGCCTTGGAATGCTAGTTGGAGTAATAAATCTCTGGAACAGATTTGGAATCACACGACCTGG
ATGGAGTGGGACAGAGAAATTAACAATTACACAAGCTTAATACACTCCTTAATTGAAGAATCGCAAAACC
AGCAAGAAAAGAATGAACAAGAATTATTGGAATTAGATAAATGGGCAAGTTTGTGGAATTGGTTTAACAT
AACAAATTGGCTGTGGTATATAAAATTATTCATAATGATAGTAGGAGGCTTGGTAGGTTTAAGAATAGTT
TTTGCTGTACTTTCTATAGTGAATAGAGTTAGGCAGGGATATTCACCATTATCGTTTCAGACCCACCTCC
CAACCCCGAGGGGACCCGACAGGCCCGAAGGAATAGAAGAAGAAGGTGGAGAGAGAGACAGAGACAGATC
CATTCGATTAGTGAACGGATCTCGACGGTATCGGTTAACTTTTAAAAGAAAAGGGGGGATTGGGGGGTAC
AGTGCAGGGGAAAGAATAGTAGACATAATAGCAACAGACATACAAACTAAAGAATTACAAAAACAAATTA
CAAAATTCAAAATTTTATCGTCCAGTGTGGTGGAATTCTGCAGATATCCAGCACAGTGGCGGCCGCTCGA
CAATCAACCTCTGGATTACAAAATTTGTGAAAGATTGACTGGTATTCTTAACTATGTTGCTCCTTTTACG
CTATGTGGATACGCTGCTTTAATGCCTTTGTATCATGCTATTGCTTCCCGTATGGCTTTCATTTTCTCCT
CCTTGTATAAATCCTGGTTGCTGTCTCTTTATGAGGAGTTGTGGCCCGTTGTCAGGCAACGTGGCGTGGT
GTGCACTGTGTTTGCTGACGCAACCCCCACTGGTTGGGGCATTGCCACCACCTGTCAGCTCCTTTCCGGG
ACTTTCGCTTTCCCCCTCCCTATTGCCACGGCGGAACTCATCGCCGCCTGCCTTGCCCGCTGCTGGACAG
GGGCTCGGCTGTTGGGCACTGACAATTCCGTGGTGTTGTCGGGGAAGCTGACGTCCTTTCCATGGCTGCT
CGCCTGTGTTGCCACCTGGATTCTGCGCGGGACGTCCTTCTGCTACGTCCCTTCGGCCCTCAATCCAGCG
GACCTTCCTTCCCGCGGCCTGCTGCCGGCTCTGCGGCCTCTTCCGCGTCTTCGCCTTCGCCCTCAGACGA
GTCGGATCTCCCTTTGGGCCGCCTCCCCGCCTGGAATTCTACCGGGTAGGGGAGGCGCTTTTCCCAAGGC
AGTCTGGAGCATGCGCTTTAGCAGCCCCGCTGGGCACTTGGCGCTACACAAGTGGCCTCTGGCCTCGCAC
ACATTCCACATCCACCGGTAGGCGCCAACCGGCTCCGTTCTTTGGTGGCCCCTTCGCGCCACCTTCTACT
CCTCCCCTAGTCAGGAAGTTCCCCCCCGCCCCGCAGCTCGCGTCGTGCAGGACGTGACAAATGGAAGTAG
CACGTCTCACTAGTCTCGTGCAGATGGACAGCACCGCTGAGCAATGGAAGCGGGTAGGCCTTTGGGGCAG
CGGCCAATAGCAGCTTTGCTCCTTCGCTTTCTGGGCTCAGAGGCTGGGAAGGGGTGGGTCCGGGGGCGGG
CTCAGGGGCGGGCTCAGGGGCGGGGCGGGCGCCCGAAGGTCCTCCGGAGGCCCGGCATTCTGCACGCTTC
AAAAGCGCACGTCTGCCGCGCTGTTCTCCTCTTCCTCATCTCCGGGCCTTTCGACCTGCAGCCCAAGCTT
ACCATGACCGAGTACAAGCCCACGGTGCGCCTCGCCACCCGCGACGACGTCCCCAGGGCCGTACGCACCC
TCGCCGCCGCGTTCGCCGACTACCCCGCCACGCGCCACACCGTCGATCCGGACCGCCACATCGAGCGGGT
CACCGAGCTGCAAGAACTCTTCCTCACGCGCGTCGGGCTCGACATCGGCAAGGTGTGGGTCGCGGACGAC
GGCGCCGCGGTGGCGGTCTGGACCACGCCGGAGAGCGTCGAAGCGGGGGCGGTGTTCGCCGAGATCGGCC
CGCGCATGGCCGAGTTGAGCGGTTCCCGGCTGGCCGCGCAGCAACAGATGGAAGGCCTCCTGGCGCCGCA
CCGGCCCAAGGAGCCCGCGTGGTTCCTGGCCACCGTCGGCGTCTCGCCCGACCACCAGGGCAAGGGTCTG
GGCAGCGCCGTCGTGCTCCCCGGAGTGGAGGCGGCCGAGCGCGCCGGGGTGCCCGCCTTCCTGGAGACCT
CCGCGCCCCGCAACCTCCCCTTCTACGAGCGGCTCGGCTTCACCGTCACCGCCGACGTCGAGGTGCCCGA
AGGACCGCGCACCTGGTGCATGACCCGCAAGCCCGGTGCCTGACGCCCGCCCCACGACCCGCAGCGCCCG
ACCGAAAGGAGCGCACGACCCCATGCATCTCGAGGGCCCGGTACCTTTAAGACCAATGACTTACAAGGCA
GCTGTAGATCTTAGCCACTTTTTAAAAGAAAAGGGGGGACTGGAAGGGCTAGACTCGAGCGGCCGCCACT
GTGCTGGATATCAACCACTTTGTACAAGAAAGCTGGGTCTAGATATCTCGAGTGCGGCCGCGAATTCCAC
CACACTGGACTAGTGGATCCGAGCTCGGTACCAAGCTTTTCCAAAAACGAAGAGAAGCAGAAAATGGGAC
AGCACACCATTTTCTGCTTCTCTTCGGGGATCTCTATCACTGATAGGGAACTTATAAGATTCCCAAATCC
AAAGACATTTCACGTTTATGGTGATTTCCCAGAACACATAGCGACATGCAAATATTGCAGGGCGCCACTC
CCCTGTCCCTCACAGCCATCTTCCTGCCAGGGCGCACGCGCGCTGGGTGTTCCCGCCTAGTGACACTGGG
CCCGCGATTCCTTGGAGCGGGTTGATGACGTCAGCGTTCGAATTCGGTACCGGATCCAGTCGACTGAATT
GGTTCCTTTAAAGCCTGCTTTTTTGTACAAACTTGTTGATATCTGCAGAATTCCACCACACTGGACTAGC
TCACTCCCAACGAAGACAAGATCTGCTTTTTGCTTGTACTGGGTCTCTCTGGTTAGACCAGATCTGAGCC
TGGGAGCTCTCTGGCTAACTAGGGAACCCACTGCTTAAGCCTCAATAAAGCTTGCCTTGAGTGCTTCAAG
TAGTGTGTGCCCGTCTGTTGTGTGACTCTGGTAACTAGAGATCCCTCAGACCCTTTTAGTCAGTGTGGAA
AATCTCTAGCAGTAGTAGTTCATGTCATCTTATTATTCAGTATTTATAACTTGCAAAGAAATGAATATCA
GAGAGTGAGAGGAACTTGTTTATTGCAGCTTATAATGGTTACAAATAAAGCAATAGCATCACAAATTTCA
CAAATAAAGCATTTTTTTCACTGCATTCTAGTTGTGGTTTGTCCAAACTCATCAATGTATCTTATCATGT
CTGGCTCTAGCTATCCCGCCCCTAACTCCGCCCATCCCGCCCCTAACTCCGCCCAGTTCCGCCCATTCTC
CGCCCCATGGCTGACTAATTTTTTTTATTTATGCAGAGGCCGAGGCCGCCTCGGCCTCTGAGCTATTCCA
GAAGTAGTGAGGAGGCTTTTTTGGAGGCCTAGGGACGTACCCAATTCGCCCTATAGTGAGTCGTATTACG
CGCGCTCACTGGCCGTCGTTTTACAACGTCGTGACTGGGAAAACCCTGGCGTTACCCAACTTAATCGCCT
TGCAGCACATCCCCCTTTCGCCAGCTGGCGTAATAGCGAAGAGGCCCGCACCGATCGCCCTTCCCAACAG
TTGCGCAGCCTGAATGGCGAATGGG
[124 nt withheld, positions 5556-5679]
C
[91 nt withheld, positions 5681-5771]
A
[49 nt withheld, positions 5773-5821]
CCTTTGACGTTGGAGTCCACGTTCTTT
[37 nt withheld, positions 5849-5885]
ACCCTATCTCGGTCTATTCTTTTGATTTATAAGGGATTTTGCCGATTTCGGCCTATTGGTTAAAAAATGA
GCTGATTTAACAAAAATTTAACGCGAATTTTAACAAAATATTAACGCTTACAATTTAGGTGGCACTTTTC
GGGGAAATGTGCGCGGAACCCCTATTTGTTTATTTTTCTAAATACATTCAAATATGTATCCGCTCATGAG
ACAATAACCCTGATAAATGCTTCAATAATATTGAAAAAGGAAGAGTATGAGTATTCAACATTTCCGTGTC
GCCCTTATTCCCTTTTTTGCGGCATTTTGCCTTCCTGTTTTTGCTCACCCAGAAACGCTGGTGAAAGTAA
AAGATGCTGAAGATCAGTTGGGTGCACGAGTGGGTTACATCGAACTGGATCTCAACAGCGGTAAGATCCT
TGAGAGTTTTCGCCCCGAAGAACGTTTTCCAATGATGAGCACTTTTAAAGTTCTGCTATGTGGCGCGGTA
TTATCCCGTATTGACGCCGGGCAAGAGCAACTCGGTCGCCGCATACACTATTCTCAGAATGACTTGGTTG
AGTACTCACCAGTCACAGAAAAGCATCTTACGGATGGCATGACAGTAAGAGAATTATGCAGTGCTGCCAT
AACCATGAGTGATAACACTGCGGCCAACTTACTTCTGACAACGATCGGAGGACCGAAGGAGCTAACCGCT
TTTTTGCACAACATGGGGGATCATGTAACTCGCCTTGATCGTTGGGAACCGGAGCTGAATGAAGCCATAC
CAAACGACGAGCGTGACACCACGATGCCTGTAGCAATGGCAACAACGTTGCGCAAACTATTAACTGGCGA
ACTACTTACTCTAGCTTCCCGGCAACAATTAATAGACTGGATGGAGGCGGATAAAGTTGCAGGACCACTT
CTGCGCTCGGCCCTTCCGGCTGGCTGGTTTATTGCTGATAAATCTGGAGCCGGTGAGCGTGGGTCTCGCG
GTATCATTGCAGCACTGGGGCCAGATGGTAAGCCCTCCCGTATCGTAGTTATCTACACGACGGGGAGTCA
GGCAACTATGGATGAACGAAATAGACAGATCGCTGAGATAGGTGCCTCACTGATTAAGCATTGGTAACTG
TCAGACCAAGTTTACTCATATATACTTTAGATTGATTTAAAACTTCATTTTTAATTTAAAAGGATCTAGG
TGAAGATCCTTTTTGATAATCTCATGACCAAAATCCCTTAACGTGAGTTTTCGTTCCACTGAGCGTCAGA
CCCCGTAGAAAAGATCAAAGGATCTTCTTGAGATCCTTTTTTTCTGCGCGTAATCTGCTGCTTGCAAACA
AAAAAACCACCGCTACCAGCGGTGGTTTGTTTGCCGGATCAAGAGCTACCAACTCTTTTTCCGAAGGTAA
CTGGCTTCAGCAGAGCGCAGATACCAAATACTGTTCTTCTAGTGTAGCCGTAGTTAGGCCACCACTTCAA
GAACTCTGTAGCACCGCCTACATACCTCGCTCTGCTAATCCTGTTACCAGTGGCTGCTGCCAGTGGCGAT
AAGTCGTGTCTTACCGGGTTGGACTCAAGACGATAGTTACCGGATAAGGCGCAGCGGTCGGGCTGAACGG
GGGGTTCGTGCACACAGCCCAGCTTGGAGCGAACGACCTACACCGAACTGAGATACCTACAGCGTGAGCT
ATGAGAAAGCGCCACGCTTCCCGAAGGGAGAAAGGCGGACAGGTATCCGGTAAGCGGCAGGGTCGGAACA
GGAGAGCGCACGAGGGAGCTTCCAGGGGGAAACGCCTGGTATCTTTATAGTCCTGTCGGGTTTCGCCACC
TCTGACTTGAGCGTCGATTTTTGTGATGCTCGTCAGGGGGGCGGAGCCTATGGAAAAACGCCAGCAACGC
GGCCTTTTTACGGTTCCTGGCCTTTTGCTGGCCTTTTGCTCACATG
