>Addgene plasmid #61242 | pLentiX2-PURO-shLKB1-Hu | addgene partial sequence | sequence record 103112 | SV40pA-R 5'-GAAATTTGTGATGCTATTGC-3'
TTCCTCTCACTCTCTGATATTCATTTCTTTGCAAGTTATAAATACTGAATAATAAGATGACATGAACTAC
TACTGCTAGAGATTTTCCACACTGACTAAAAGGGTCTGAGGGATCTCTAGTTTCCATAGTCACACAACAG
ACTGGCACACACTACTTGAAGCACTCAAGGCAAGCTTTATTGAGGCTTAAGCAGTGGGTTCCCTAGTTAG
CCAGAGAGCTCCCAGGCTC
