>Addgene plasmid #61242 | pLentiX2-PURO-shLKB1-Hu | addgene partial sequence | sequence record 107601 | Puro-F2 5'-ctcggcttcaccgtcacc-3'
CATGACCCGCAAGCCCGGTGCCTGACGCCCGCCCCACGACCCGCAGCGCCCGACCGAAAGGAGCGCACGA
CCCCATGCATCTCGAGGGCCCGGTACCTTTAAGACCAATGACTTACAAGGCAGCTGTAGATCTTAGCCAC
TTTTTAAAAGAAAAGGGGGGACTGGAAGGGCTAGACTCGAGCGGCCGCCACTGTGCTGGATATCAACCAC
TTTGTACAAGAAAGCTGGGTCTAGATATCTCGAGTGCGGCCGCGAATTCCACCACACTGGACTAGTGGAT
CCGAGCTCGGTACCAAGCTTTTCCAAAAACGAAGAGAAGCAGAAAATGGGACAGCACACCATTTTCTGCT
TCTCTTCGGGGATCTCTATCACTGATAGGGAACTTATAAGATTCCCAAATCCAAAGACATTTCACGTTTA
TGGTGATTTCCCAGAACACATAGCGACATGCAAATATTGCAGGGCGCCACTCCCCTGTCCCTCACAGCCA
TCTTCCTGCCAGGGCGCACGCGCGCTGGGTGTTCCCGCCTAGTGACACTGGGCCCGCGATTCCTTGGAGC
GGGTTGATGACGTCAGCGTTCGAATTCGGTACCGGATCCAGTCGACTGAATTGGTTCCTTTAAAGCCTGC
TTTTTTGTACAAACTTGTTGATATCTGCAGAATTCCACCACACTGGACTAGCTCACTCCCAACGAAGACA
AGATCTGCTTTTTGCTTGTACTGGGTCTCTCTGGTTAGACCAGATCTG
